>Addgene plasmid #207071 | ClhN-p1k-Vrg4-V5-APEX2-URA | addgene full sequence | sequence record 422538 | Addgene NGS Result
GAACGCGGCCGCCAGCTGAAGCTTGATCTCAAGGAAAAAAATGCAATGTCGGGCGCCAATACTTATGATC
ATGCTTAGTCTCGACATTGACCTTGCTTGCTACAGTAATCTGGTGTCCGAGTAGTGACATCTAGGTACCG
GTGAGAACTATATCTTCATTACTACACTTGTCGCCCCTGAATATTATCGCTACACACGCGAAAGAGCTCT
TGTTAAAGTTACTCTCGCATCATTGCGGTACATGTTTTGCATATTCATCTGAAGTAGGAAAGGGTATAAG
CAGTATATGATGTACCATCTGCATAAGCGGTGTTTAATGCGTACCTATCGTTTAAGAACAAAAGGAACAC
ACCCACACCCGCTCCAATACCATATTGAGAGAATAATGAGGTAACATATGCTTCTATTTGGTTCGATAAG
ACGGCTACTAGTCCAAAAAAAGTCAAACAACAATTTCAACAGCTACATTCTGAAGATAGAACGCATTTTT
GCCTGAATATTGCAACTCAATAGACATTCTAAAGTGCTACGAGAAAAAAGCTTGTAATGGACCATGGCAA
TGTGCGCCATATATATATGCGGCTCCCTTATGAGTAGAAGAAAATATATGACTGGTGGTACAAAGTGGCA
TGGTGGTATATAGATGTAGGAACACCATTTGAGTTTGCCATAATGATTAAATTTCCCTTTTTATAAAGAA
TTAGCCGCCCATAACACGAAAAATATCACAGTTGACGAAAGAAGACACGTCGCCTAAACGCGTAATGAAT
CGCAATATACGAAAAGCTAAACGGGTTTTTCAGAATCCTCTTACCCAGCCTTGGATAATAGTTTTGGCCG
AAAAAAAAAAAAAGAAAGAAAAAAATTGAAATTTCGCGATCCGAACAAACAATGAACAGAAAAACAGAAT
ATATATAACGCTGCCAAGCCTATTTCTTGTTGCCGATTAATTGTTGACATCCTCTTAATTACCAAAAGAG
CCTAAGAAAACAAACACACTAACCACACAGTATCTTTCGCCCGACGTACGATGTCTGAATTGAAAACAGG
TCATGCAGGCCATAACCCTTGGGCTTCAGTTGCCAATTCCGGTCCGATCTCTATTTTATCCTACTGTGGT
TCCTCTATTTTAATGACGGTGACTAACAAGTTCGTCGTCAATTTGAAGGATTTCAACATGAACTTTGTCA
TGCTTTTCGTGCAATCTTTGGTTTGTACTATAACCTTGATTATCCTACGTATACTGGGCTATGCGAAGTT
CCGTTCATTAAACAAAACAGACGCCAAGAACTGGTTCCCTATTTCCTTTTTACTGGTCTTGATGATCTAC
ACCTCTTCGAAGGCTTTACAATACTTGGCTGTTCCAATTTACACCATTTTCAAGAATTTGACTATTATCT
TGATTGCTTATGGTGAGGTTCTCTTTTTTGGTGGCTCTGTCACCTCCATGGAATTGTCATCATTTTTGTT
GATGGTCCTTTCTTCTGTCGTTGCAACTTGGGGTGACCAGCAAGCTGTGGCTGCCAAGGCTGCTTCATTG
GCTGAAGGAGCAGCCGGTGCTGTTGCCTCCTTTAACCCAGGTTATTTCTGGATGTTCACCAACTGTATCA
CTTCTGCATTATTCGTTCTTATAATGAGAAAGAGAATTAAGTTAACTAACTTCAAGGATTTCGACACTAT
GTTTTACAACAATGTTTTGGCTCTACCTATTCTATTGCTGTTTTCTTTCTGTGTGGAAGATTGGTCTTCA
GTTAATTTGACCAATAACTTTTCTAACGATTCGCTAACTGCTATGATCATCAGTGGTGTTGCATCCGTCG
GTATTTCTTACTGTTCCGGTTGGTGTGTTCGTGTTACTTCGTCTACTACATATTCGATGGTAGGGGCTTT
GAACAAGCTGCCAATTGCCTTGTCTGGTTTGATTTTCTTTGATGCTCCAAGAAACTTCTTATCTATTCTC
TCCATTTTTATTGGTTTCCTATCAGGTATTATTTATGCTGTTGCCAAACAAAAGAAGCAACAAGCCCAAC
CTTTACGTAAAGCTAGCGGTAAACCAATTCCAAATCCATTGTTGGGTTTGGATTCTACTCCTAGGGGAAA
GTCTTACCCAACTGTGAGTGCTGATTACCAGGACGCCGTTGAGAAGGCGAAGAAGAAGCTCAGAGGCTTC
ATCGCTGAGAAGAGATGCGCTCCTCTAATGCTCCGTTTGGCATTCCACTCTGCTGGAACCTTTGACAAGG
GCACGAAGACCGGTGGACCCTTCGGAACCATCAAGCACCCTGCCGAACTGGCTCACAGCGCTAACAACGG
TCTTGACATCGCTGTTAGGCTTTTGGAGCCACTCAAGGCGGAGTTCCCTATTTTGAGCTACGCCGATTTC
TACCAGTTGGCTGGCGTTGTTGCCGTTGAGGTCACGGGTGGACCTAAGGTTCCATTCCACCCTGGAAGAG
AGGACAAGCCTGAGCCACCACCAGAGGGTCGCTTGCCCGATCCCACTAAGGGTTCTGACCATTTGAGAGA
TGTGTTTGGCAAAGCTATGGGGCTTACTGACCAAGATATCGTTGCTCTATCTGGGGGTCACACTATTGGA
GCTGCACACAAGGAGCGTTCTGGATTTGAGGGTCCCTGGACCTCTAATCCTCTTATTTTCGACAACTCAT
ACTTCACGGAGTTGTTGAGTGGTGAGAAGGAAGGTCTCCTTCAGCTACCTTCTGACAAGGCTCTTTTGTC
TGACCCTGTATTCCGCCCTCTCGTTGACAAATATGCAGCGGACGAAGATGCCTTCTTTGCTGATTACGCT
GAGGCTCACCAAAAGCTTTCCGAGCTTGGGTTTGCTGATGCCCTGCAGCTGCCTCCCCTGGAGCGCCTGA
CCCTGGACGCTCAGTGCAGATCTTGAGGCGCGCCACTTCTAAATAAGCGAATTTCTTATGATTTATGATT
TTTATTATTAAATAAGTTATAAAAAAAATAAGTGTATACAAATTTTAAAGTGACTCTTAGGTTTTAAAAC
GAAAATTCTTATTCTTGAGTAACTCTTTCCTGTAGGTCAGGTTGCTTTCTCAGGTATAGTATGAGGTCGC
TCTTATTGACCACACCTCTACCGGCAGATCCGCTAGGGATAACAGGGTAATATCTGCAGGTCGACAACCC
TTAATATAACTTCGTATAATGTATGCTATACGAAGTTATTAGGTCTAGAGATCCCAATACAACAGATCAC
GTGATCTTTTTGTAAGATGAAGTTGAAGTAGTGTTGCACCGTGCCAATGCAGGTGGCTATTAGATTAAAT
ATGTGATTTGTTCTATTAAGTTTCCTGTATAATTAATGGGGAGCGCTGATTCTCTTTTGGTACGCTTCCC
ATCCAGCATTTCTGTATCTTTCACCTTCAACCTTAGGATCTCTACCCTTGGCGAAAAGTCCTCTGCCAAC
AATGATGATATCTGATCCACCACTTACAACTTCGTCGACGGTTCTGTACTGCTGACCCAATGCATCGCCT
TTGTCGTCTAAACCTACACCTGGGGTCATGATTAGCCAATCAAACCCTTCTTCTCTTCCTCCCATATCGT
TCTGAGCAATGAACCCAATAACGAAATCTTTATCACTCTTTGCAATATCAACGGTACCCTTAGTATATTC
ACCGTGTGCTAGAGAACCCTTGGAAGACAATTCAGCAAGCATCAATAATCCCCTTGGTTCTTTGGTGACC
TCTTGCGCACCTTGTTTCAAGCCAGCAACAATACCAGCACCAGTAACCCCGTGGGCGTTGGTGATATCAG
ACCATTCTGCGATACGGTAAACGCCCGATGTATATTGTAATTTGACTGTGTTACCGATATCGGCGAATTT
TCTGTCCTCAAATATCAAGAACTTGTATTTCTCTGCCAATGCTTTCAATGGAACGACAGTACCCTCATAA
CTGAAATCATCCAAGATATCAACGTGTGTTTTCAAAAGGCAAATGTATGGACCCAACGTTTCAACAAGTT
TCAATAGCTCATCAGTCGAACGAACGTCAAGAGAAGCACACAAATTGGTCTTCTTTTCATCCATTAAACG
TAAAAGTTTCGATGCAACCGGACTTGCATGAGTCTCAGCTCTACTGGTATATGATTTTGTGGACATGGTG
CAACTAATTGACGGGAGTGTATTGACGCTGGCGTACTGGCTTTCACAAAATGGCCCAATCACAACCACAT
CTTAGATAGTTGAAATGACTTTAGATAACATCAATTGAGATGAGCTTAATCATGTCAAAGCTAAAAGTGT
CACCATGAACGACAATTCTTAAGCAAATCACGTGATATAGATCCACGAATAACCACCATTTGATGCTCGA
GGCAAGTAATGTGTGTAAAAAAATGCGTTACCACCATCCAATGCAGACCGATCTTCTACCCAGAATCACA
TATATTTATGTACCGAGTACCTTTTTTCTATCTTCCAATTGCTTCTCCCATATGATTGTCTCCGTAAGCT
CGAAATTTCTAAGTTGGATTTTAATCTTCACGCAGGATGACAGTTCGATGAGCTTCTGAGGAGTGTTTAG
AACATAATCATTTATCCATGGTCTATCTCTTCTTGTCGCTTTTTCTCCTCGATAGAACCTAAATAAAACG
AGCTCTCGAGAACCCTTAATATAACTTCGTATAATGTATGCTATACGAAGTTATTAGGTGATATCAGATC
CACTAGTGGCCTATGCGGCCGCGGATCTGCCGGTCTCCCTATAGTGAGTCGTATTAATTTCGATAAGCCA
GGTTAACCTGCATTAATGAATCGGCCAACGCGCGGGGAGAGGCGGTTTGCGTATTGGGCGCTCTTCCGCT
TCCTCGCTCACTGACTCGCTGCGCTCGGTCGTTCGGCTGCGGCGAGCGGTATCAGCTCACTCAAAGGCGG
TAATACGGTTATCCACAGAATCAGGGGATAACGCAGGAAAGAACATGTGAGCAAAAGGCCAGCAAAAGGC
CAGGAACCGTAAAAAGGCCGCGTTGCTGGCGTTTTTCCATAGGCTCCGCCCCCCTGACGAGCATCACAAA
AATCGACGCTCAAGTCAGAGGTGGCGAAACCCGACAGGACTATAAAGATACCAGGCGTTTCCCCCTGGAA
GCTCCCTCGTGCGCTCTCCTGTTCCGACCCTGCCGCTTACCGGATACCTGTCCGCCTTTCTCCCTTCGGG
AAGCGTGGCGCTTTCTCATAGCTCACGCTGTAGGTATCTCAGTTCGGTGTAGGTCGTTCGCTCCAAGCTG
GGCTGTGTGCACGAACCCCCCGTTCAGCCCGACCGCTGCGCCTTATCCGGTAACTATCGTCTTGAGTCCA
ACCCGGTAAGACACGACTTATCGCCACTGGCAGCAGCCACTGGTAACAGGATTAGCAGAGCGAGGTATGT
AGGCGGTGCTACAGAGTTCTTGAAGTGGTGGCCTAACTACGGCTACACTAGAAGAACAGTATTTGGTATC
TGCGCTCTGCTGAAGCCAGTTACCTTCGGAAAAAGAGTTGGTAGCTCTTGATCCGGCAAACAAACCACCG
CTGGTAGCGGTGGTTTTTTTGTTTGCAAGCAGCAGATTACGCGCAGAAAAAAAGGATCTCAAGAAGATCC
TTTGATCTTTTCTACGGGGTCTGACGCTCAGTGGAACGAAAACTCACGTTAAGGGATTTTGGTCATGAGA
TTATCAAAAAGGATCTTCACCTAGATCCTTTTAAATTAAAAATGAAGTTTTAAATCAATCTAAAGTATAT
ATGAGTAAACTTGGTCTGACAGTTACCAATGCTTAATCAGTGAGGCACCTATCTCAGCGATCTGTCTATT
TCGTTCATCCATAGTTGCCTGACTCCCCGTCGTGTAGATAACTACGATACGGGAGGGCTTACCATCTGGC
CCCAGTGCTGCAATGATACCGCGAGACCCACGCTCACCGGCTCCAGATTTATCAGCAATAAACCAGCCAG
CCGGAAGGGCCGAGCGCAGAAGTGGTCCTGCAACTTTATCCGCCTCCATCCAGTCTATTAATTGTTGCCG
GGAAGCTAGAGTAAGTAGTTCGCCAGTTAATAGTTTGCGCAACGTTGTTGCCATTGCTACAGGCATCGTG
GTGTCACGCTCGTCGTTTGGTATGGCTTCATTCAGCTCCGGTTCCCAACGATCAAGGCGAGTTACATGAT
CCCCCATGTTGTGCAAAAAAGCGGTTAGCTCCTTCGGTCCTCCGATCGTTGTCAGAAGTAAGTTGGCCGC
AGTGTTATCACTCATGGTTATGGCAGCACTGCATAATTCTCTTACTGTCATGCCATCCGTAAGATGCTTT
TCTGTGACTGGTGAGTACTCAACCAAGTCATTCTGAGAATAGTGTATGCGGCGACCGAGTTGCTCTTGCC
CGGCGTCAATACGGGATAATACCGCGCCACATAGCAGAACTTTAAAAGTGCTCATCATTGGAAAACGTTC
TTCGGGGCGAAAACTCTCAAGGATCTTACCGCTGTTGAGATCCAGTTCGATGTAACCCACTCGTGCACCC
AACTGATCTTCAGCATCTTTTACTTTCACCAGCGTTTCTGGGTGAGCAAAAACAGGAAGGCAAAATGCCG
CAAAAAAGGGAATAAGGGCGACACGGAAATGTTGAATACTCATACTCTTCCTTTTTCAATATTATTGAAG
CATTTATCAGGGTTATTGTCTCATGAGCGGATACATATTTGAATGTATTTAGAAAAATAAACAAATAGGG
GTTCCGCGCACATTTCCCCGAAAAGTGCCACCTGACGTCTAAGAAACCATTATTATCATGACATTAACCT
ATAAAAATAGGCGTATCACGAGGCCCTTTCGTCTCGCGCGTTTCGGTGATGACGGTGAAAACCTCTGACA
CATGCAGCTCCCGGAGACGGTCACAGCTTGTCTGTAAGCGGATGCCGGGAGCAGACAAGCCCGTCAGGGC
GCGTCAGCGGGTGTTGGCGGGTGTCGGGGCTGGCTTAACTATGCGGCATCAGAGCAGATTGTACTGAGAG
TGCACCATATGGACATATTGTCGTTAGAACGCGGCTACAATTAATACATAACCTTATGTATCATACACAT
ACGATTTAGGTGACACTATA
Features (pLannotate 1.2.2; 16 found; start..end, strand, type, name):
    841..865     +  promoter       Act1 promoter (fragment): rice actin promoter
   1031..2041    +  CDS            VRG4: GMT1_YEAST - Also known as GOG5, LDB3, MCD3, VAN2, VIG4. Experimental evidence at protein level: Swiss-Prot protein existence level 1. Involved in the import of GDP-mannose from the cytoplasm into the Golgi lumen. Defective copy causes severe glycosylation defect and abnormal retention of soluble endoplasmic reticulum proteins. Involved in vanadate sensitivity. From Saccharomyces cerevisiae (strain ATCC 204508 / S288c) (Baker's yeast).
   2095..2842    +  CDS            APEX2 (fragment): soybean ascorbate peroxidase, engineered to serve as a monomeric tag for electron microscopy and live-cell proteomics (Lam et al., 2015) more active than the original APEX due to the A134P mutation
   2849..2875    +  CDS            NES: nuclear export signal from the HIV Rev protein (Fischer et al., 1995)
   2917..3104    +  terminator     ADH1 terminator: S. cerevisiae ADH1; transcription terminator for the S. cerevisiae alcohol dehydrogenase 1 (ADH1) gene
   3156..3189    -  protein_bind   loxP: Cre-mediated recombination occurs in the 8-bp core sequence (GCATACAT). Cre recombinase
   3341..4126    -  CDS            URA3: PYRF_YEAST - Experimental evidence at protein level: Swiss-Prot protein existence level 1. From Saccharomyces cerevisiae (strain ATCC 204508 / S288c) (Baker's yeast).
   4641..4674    -  protein_bind   loxP: Cre-mediated recombination occurs in the 8-bp core sequence (GCATACAT). Cre recombinase
   4728..4746    -  promoter       T7 promoter: promoter for bacteriophage T7 RNA polymerase
   4768..4821    -  CDS            lacI (fragment): lac repressor; lacI; The lac repressor binds to the lac operator to inhibit transcription in E. coli. This inhibition can be relieved by adding lactose or isopropyl-β-D-thiogalactopyranoside (IPTG).
   5004..5592    -  rep_origin     ori: high-copy-number ColE1/pMB1/pBR322/pUC origin of replication
   5763..6623    -  CDS            AmpR: β-lactamase; bla; confers resistance to ampicillin, carbenicillin, and related antibiotics
   6624..6728    -  promoter       AmpR promoter: bla
   6823..6858    +  CDS            rop (fragment): Rop protein, which maintains plasmids at low copy number; rop
   6960..7011    +  misc_feature   bom (fragment): basis of mobility region from pBR322
   7074..2       +  promoter       SP6 promoter (across the origin): promoter for bacteriophage SP6 RNA polymerase
