[The description below was written by a language model from this plasmid's Addgene catalogue record and pLannotate feature annotations shown in this document.]
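Description:
ClhN-p1k-Vrg4-V5-APEX2-URA is a 7,090 nt yeast expression plasmid built on the ClhN-URA backbone for producing an electron-microscopy organelle marker in Saccharomyces cerevisiae. It is propagated in E. coli through a high-copy ColE1/pUC-type origin with ampicillin selection (AmpR under its bla promoter). Selection in yeast relies on a URA3 auxotrophic marker, which is flanked by two loxP sites, so the marker could in principle be excised with Cre recombinase. No yeast replication origin or centromere (2μ, CEN/ARS) is annotated. This would be consistent with an integrating design, but the record does not state how the plasmid is maintained in yeast.

The payload is the S. cerevisiae VRG4 open reading frame, encoding the Golgi GDP-mannose transporter. According to the catalogue it is driven by its own promoter (pVRG4); the "p1k" in the name and the roughly 1 kb upstream of the CDS fit this, although the region is not annotated as such, and the short "rice actin promoter" hit within it is probably a spurious match. VRG4 is fused at its C terminus to a V5 epitope and APEX2, the engineered soybean ascorbate peroxidase used as a genetically encoded EM tag. The V5 tag is not annotated, though a short gap between the VRG4 and APEX2 features could accommodate it. A short HIV Rev-type nuclear export signal is annotated directly after APEX2, and the ADH1 terminator ends the transcript. T7 and SP6 promoters and small lacI, rop and bom fragments are backbone remnants.

The stated purpose is to express Vrg4-V5-APEX2 as a marker for late Golgi/early endosomes, as part of a validated set of APEX2-based organelle markers for electron microscopy of budding yeast.
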