Addgene plasmid #207071: ClhN-p1k-Vrg4-V5-APEX2-URA
Purpose: Expressing Vrg4-V5-APEX2. Marker for late Golgi/early endosomes.
Depositing lab: Zhiping Xie. Depositing organization: Shanghai Jiao Tong University. Publication: A Validated Set of Ascorbate Peroxidase-Based Organelle Markers for Electron Microscopy of Saccharomyces cerevisiae. Li H, He CW, Zhu J, Xie Z. mSphere. 2022 Aug 31;7(4):e0010722. doi: 10.1128/msphere.00107-22. Epub 2022 Jun 21. PubMed 35727034.
Backbone
  Vector backbone: ClhN-URA
  Vector type: Yeast Expression
Growth in bacteria
  Bacterial resistance: Ampicillin, 100 μg/mL
  Growth temperature: 37°C
  Growth strain: DH5alpha
  Copy number: High Copy
Gene/Insert
  Gene/Insert name: Vrg4
  Species: S. cerevisiae (budding yeast)
  Promoter: pVRG4
  Tag / fusion protein: V5-APEX2 (C terminal on insert)
  Cloning method: Gibson Cloning
Terms and licenses: Academic/Nonprofit Terms; Industry Terms: Not Available to Industry
How to cite: ClhN-p1k-Vrg4-V5-APEX2-URA was a gift from Zhiping Xie (Addgene plasmid # 207071 ; http://n2t.net/addgene:207071 ; RRID:Addgene_207071)
